>Addgene plasmid #160248 | 14 pCOLI_A_C_CBP | addgene full sequence | sequence record 318779 | Addgene NGS Result
TTGAGATCCTTTTTTTCTGCGCGTAATCTGCTGCTTGCAAACAAAAAAACCACCGCTACCAGCGGTGGTT
TGTTTGCCGGATCAAGAGCTACCAACTCTTTTTCCGAAGGTAACTGGCTTCAGCAGAGCGCAGATACCAA
ATACTGTCCTTCTAGTGTAGCCGTAGTTAGGCCACCACTTCAAGAACTCTGTAGCACCGCCTACATACCT
CGCTCTGCTAATCCTGTTACCAGTGGCTGCTGCCAGTGGCGATAAGTCGTGTCTTACCGGGTTGGACTCA
AGACGATAGTTACCGGATAAGGCGCAGCGGTCGGGCTGAACGGGGGGTTCGTGCACACAGCCCAGCTTGG
AGCGAACGACCTACACCGAACTGAGATACCTACAGCGTGAGCTATGAGAAAGCGCCACGCTTCCCGAAGG
GAGAAAGGCGGACAGGTATCCGGTAAGCGGCAGGGTCGGAACAGGAGAGCGCACGAGGGAGCTTCCAGGG
GGAAACGCCTGGTATCTTTATAGTCCTGTCGGGTTTCGCCACCTCTGACTTGAGCGTCGATTTTTGTGAT
GCTCGTCAGGGGGGCGGAGCCTATGGAAAAACGCCAGCAACGCGGCCTTTTTACGGTTCCTGGCCTTTTG
CTGGCCTTTTGCTCACATGTTCTTTCCTGCGTTATCCCCTGATTCTGTGGATAACCGTATTACCGCCTTT
GAGTGAGCTGATACCGCTCGCCGCAGCCGAACGACCGAGCGCAGCGAGTCAGTGAGCGAGGAAGCGGAAG
AGCGCCTGATGCGGTATTTTCTCCTTACGCATCTGTGCGGTATTTCACACCGCAATGGTGCACTCTCAGT
ACAATCTGCTCTGATGCCGCATAGTTAAGCCAGTATACACTCCGCTATCGCTACGTGACTGGGTCATGGC
TGCGCCCCGACACCCGCCAACACCCGCTGACGCGCCCTGACGGGCTTGTCTGCTCCCGGCATCCGCTTAC
AGACAAGCTGTGACCGTCTCCGGGAGCTGCATGTGTCAGAGGTTTTCACCGTCATCACCGAAACGCGCGA
GGCAGCTGCGGTAAAGCTCATCAGCGTGGTCGTGAAGCGATTCACAGATGTCTGCCTGTTCATCCGCGTC
CAGCTCGTTGAGTTTCTCCAGAAGCGTTAATGTCTGGCTTCTGATAAAGCGGGCCATGTTAAGGGCGGTT
TTTTCCTGTTTGGTCACTGATGCCTCCGTGTAAGGGGGATTTCTGTTCATGGGGTAATGATACCGATGAA
ACGAGAGAGGATGCTCACGATACGGGTTACTGATGATGAACATGCCCGGTTACTGGAACGTTGTGAGGGT
AAACAACTGGCGGTATGGATGCGGCGGGACCAGAGAAAAATCACTCAGGGTCAATGCCAGCGCTTCGTTA
ATACAGATGTAGGTGTTGGCACCATGCATCGATCCCGCGAAATTAATACGACTCACTATAGGGAGACCAC
AACGGTTTCCCTCCGGCTCCGGAAATAATTTTGTTTAACTTTAAGAAGGAGACTGGATCCGAATCTAGAG
CCTGCAGTCTCGACAAGCTTGGAAGCGGATCTGGATCTGGAAAGCGACGATGGAAAAAGAATTTCATAGC
CGTCTCAGCAGCCAACCGCTTTAAGAAAATCTCATCCTCCGGGGCACTTTAATAAGTCGAGAAGTACTAG
AGGATGTACAACGCGTGCGCGCTGATCCGGCTGCTAACAAAGCCCGAAAGGAAGCTGAGTTGGCTGCTGC
CACCGCTGAGCAATAACTAGCATAACCCCTTGGGGCCTCTAAACGGGTCTTGAGGGGTTTTTTGCTGAAA
GGAGGAACTATATCGGGATTAGCCCGCCTAATGAGCGGGCTTTTTTTTAATTCCCCTATTTGTTTATTTT
TCTAAATACATTCAAATATGTATCCGCTCATGAGACAATAACCCTGATAAATGCTTCAATAATATTGAAA
AAGGAAGAGTATGAGTATTCAACATTTCCGTGTCGCCCTTATTCCCTTTTTTGCGGCATTTTGCCTTCCT
GTTTTTGCTCACCCAGAAACGCTCGTGAAAGTAAAAGACGCAGAGGACCAATTGGGGGCACGAGTGGGAT
ACATAGAACTGGACTTGAATAGCGGTAAAATCCTTGAGAGTTTTCGCCCTGAAGAGCGTTTTCCAATGAT
GAGCACTTTCAAAGTTCTGCTATGTGGAGCAGTATTATCCCGTGTAGATGCGGGGCAAGAGCAACTCGGA
CGACGAATACACTATTCGCAGAATGACTTGGTTGAATACTCCCCAGTGACAGAAAAGCACCTTACGGACG
GAATGACGGTAAGAGAATTATGTAGTGCCGCCATAACGATGAGTGATAACACTGCGGCGAACTTACTTCT
GACAACCATCGGTGGACCGAAGGAATTAACCGCTTTTTTGCACAATATGGGAGACCATGTAACTCGCCTT
GACCGTTGGGAACCAGAACTGAATGAAGCCATACCAAACGACGAGCGAGACACCACAATGCCTGCGGCAA
TGGCAACAACATTACGCAAACTATTAACTGGCGAACTACTTACTCTGGCTTCACGGCAACAATTAATAGA
CTGGCTTGAAGCGGATAAAGTTGCAGGACCACTACTGCGTTCGGCACTTCCTGCTGGCTGGTTTATTGCT
GATAAATCTGGGGCAGGAGAGCGTGGTTCACGGGGTATCATTGCCGCACTTGGACCAGATGGTAAGCCTT
CCCGTATCGTAGTTATCTACACGACGGGTAGTCAGGCAACTATGGACGAACGAAATAGACAGATTGCTGA
AATAGGGGCTTCACTGATTAAGCATTGGTAAACCGATACAATTAAAGGCTCCTTTTGGAGCCTTTTTTTT
TGGACGGACCGGTAGAAAAGATCAAAGGATCTTC
Features (pLannotate 1.2.2; 12 found; start..end, strand, type, name):
      1..589     +  rep_origin     ori: high-copy-number ColE1/pMB1/pBR322/pUC origin of replication
    775..914     -  misc_feature   bom: basis of mobility region from pBR322
   1016..1207    -  CDS            rop: Rop protein, which maintains plasmids at low copy number; rop
   1247..1357    +  CDS            mbeC (fragment): MBEC_ECOLX - Experimental evidence at protein level: Swiss-Prot protein existence level 1. Required for efficient mobilization of ColE1 plasmid and is thus essential to promote the specific transfer of the plasmid during conjugation. Probably functions by inducing DNA bending, helping the MbeA relaxase to melt the DNA around the nic site and cleave the phosphodiester bond. Binds specifically double-stranded DNA (dsDNA) containing the ColE1 oriT but does not recognize the inverted repeat (IR). From Escherichia coli.
   1444..1462    +  promoter       T7 promoter: promoter for bacteriophage T7 RNA polymerase
   1500..1522    +  RBS            RBS: efficient ribosome binding site from bacteriophage T7 gene 10 (Olins and Rangwala, 1989)
   1582..1659    +  CDS            CBP: calmodulin-binding peptide derived from skeletal muscle myosin light chain kinase; binds calmodulin with nanomolar affinity in the presence of calcium
   1710..1759    +  CDS            SET1 (fragment): solubility-enhancement tag derived from T7 phage gene 10B
   1767..1814    +  terminator     T7 terminator: transcription terminator for bacteriophage T7 RNA polymerase
   1879..1970    +  promoter       AmpR promoter: bla
   1971..2828    +  CDS            bla: BLAT_ECOLX - Experimental evidence at protein level: Swiss-Prot protein existence level 1. TEM-type are the most prevalent beta-lactamases in enterobacteria; they hydrolyze the beta-lactam bond in susceptible beta-lactam antibiotics, thus conferring resistance to penicillins and cephalosporins. TEM-3 and TEM-4 are capable of hydrolyzing cefotaxime and ceftazidime. TEM-5 is capable of hydrolyzing ceftazidime. TEM-6 is capable of hydrolyzing ceftazidime and aztreonam. TEM-8/CAZ-2, TEM- 16/CAZ-7 and TEM-24/CAZ-6 are markedly active against ceftazidime. IRT- 4 shows resistance to beta-lactamase in
   2835..2874    +  terminator     fd terminator: central terminator from bacteriophage fd (Otsuka and Kunisawa, 1982)
