[The description below was written by a language model from this plasmid's Addgene catalogue record and pLannotate feature annotations shown in this document.]
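Description:
14 pCOLI_A_C_CBP is a compact (about 2.9 kb) empty bacterial expression backbone from the InteBac suite, a set of mutually compatible vectors for bacterial and baculovirus expression. It is derived from pST50Trc, into which a custom multiple cloning site was introduced so that inserts can be moved across the InteBac system, with Gibson assembly recorded as the cloning method. The plasmid replicates from a ColE1/pMB1-type origin. Although that origin class is annotated generically as high copy, the backbone retains the rop gene and the pBR322 bom region, consistent with the catalogue's low-copy designation. Selection is by ampicillin, through a TEM-type bla gene driven by its own promoter and followed by an fd phage terminator. A short mbeC fragment annotated near rop is most likely a remnant of the ColE1-type backbone rather than a functional element.

The expression cassette consists of a T7 promoter, the efficient ribosome binding site from T7 gene 10, the cloning region, a CBP coding sequence and a T7 terminator. No lac operator or lacI gene is annotated. A gene of interest inserted in frame upstream of CBP is produced with a C-terminal tag that cannot be removed, as no protease site is provided. The catalogue text describes the tag as a "calcium binding protein", but the sequence annotation identifies it as the calmodulin-binding peptide from myosin light chain kinase, which binds calmodulin in a calcium-dependent manner and is commonly used for affinity purification. The small "SET1" fragment annotated just before the terminator probably reflects T7 gene 10-derived sequence flanking the terminator, not an intended solubility tag. Expression requires a host that supplies T7 RNA polymerase.
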