Addgene plasmid #160248: 14 pCOLI_A_C_CBP
Purpose: (Empty Backbone) C-term CBP non-cleavable Amp resistant bacterial expression vector
Depositing lab: John Weir. Depositing organization: Friedrich Miescher Laboratory. Publication: InteBac - An integrated bacterial and baculovirus expression vector suite. Altmannova V, Blaha A, Astrinidis S, Reichle H, Weir JR. Protein Sci. 2020 Sep 21. doi: 10.1002/pro.3957. PubMed 32955754.
Backbone
  Vector backbone: pST50Trc
  Modifications to backbone: Custom MCS added to the vector for full compatibility within the InteBac system. Noncleavable C-terminal calcium binding protein added.
  Vector type: Bacterial Expression
  Promoter: T7
  Tag / fusion protein: CBP (C terminal on backbone)
Growth in bacteria
  Bacterial resistance: Ampicillin, 100 μg/mL
  Growth temperature: 37°C
  Growth strain: DH5alpha
  Copy number: Low Copy
Gene/Insert
  Cloning method: Gibson Cloning
  Sequencing primers: 5′ T7_fwd; 3′ T7_rev
Terms and licenses: Academic/Nonprofit Terms; Industry Terms: Not Available to Industry
How to cite: 14 pCOLI_A_C_CBP was a gift from John Weir (Addgene plasmid # 160248 ; http://n2t.net/addgene:160248 ; RRID:Addgene_160248)
